LOCUS       Exported 8068 bp ds-DNA circular SYN 13-MAY-2021
DEFINITION  POC12404, MetClo assembly vector with F replication origin and
            ampicillin resistance for BsaI-based MetClo, adaptor sequence type
            a-b.
ACCESSION   .
VERSION     .
KEYWORDS    pMXBP_aFb
SOURCE      synthetic DNA construct
  ORGANISM  synthetic DNA construct
REFERENCE   1 (bases 1 to 8068)
  AUTHORS   Lin D, O'Callaghan CA
  TITLE     MetClo: methylase-assisted hierarchical DNA assembly using a single
            type IIS restriction enzyme.
  JOURNAL   Nucleic Acids Res. 2018 Jul 9. pii: 5050631. doi:
            10.1093/nar/gky596.
  PUBMED    29986052
REFERENCE   2 (bases 1 to 8068)
  AUTHORS   .
  TITLE     Direct Submission
  JOURNAL   Exported May 13, 2021 from SnapGene Server 1.1.58
            http://www.snapgene.com
FEATURES             Location/Qualifiers
     source          1..8068
                     /organism="synthetic DNA construct"
                     /mol_type="other DNA"
     rep_origin      223..811
                     /direction=RIGHT
                     /label=ori
                     /note="high-copy-number ColE1/pMB1/pBR322/pUC origin of
                     replication"
     primer_bind     712..731
                     /label=pBR322ori-F
                     /note="pBR322 origin, forward primer"
     primer_bind     965..982
                     /label=L4440
                     /note="L4440 vector, forward primer"
     protein_bind    1099..1120
                     /label=CAP binding site
                     /bound_moiety="E. coli catabolite activator protein"
                     /note="CAP binding activates transcription in the presence
                     of cAMP."
     promoter        1135..1165
                     /label=lac promoter
                     /note="promoter for the E. coli lac operon"
     protein_bind    1173..1189
                     /label=lac operator
                     /bound_moiety="lac repressor encoded by lacI"
                     /note="The lac repressor binds to the lac operator to
                     inhibit transcription in E. coli. This inhibition can be
                     relieved by adding lactose or
                     isopropyl-beta-D-thiogalactopyranoside (IPTG)."
     primer_bind     1178..1200
                     /label=M13/pUC Reverse
                     /note="In lacZ gene"
     primer_bind     1197..1213
                     /label=M13 rev
                     /note="common sequencing primer, one of multiple similar
                     variants"
     primer_bind     1197..1213
                     /label=M13 Reverse
                     /note="In lacZ gene. Also called M13-rev"
     CDS             1209..1532
                     /codon_start=1
                     /gene="lacZ fragment"
                     /product="LacZ-alpha fragment of beta-galactosidase"
                     /label=lacZ-alpha
                     /translation="MTMITPSLHACRSTLEDPRVPSSNSLAVVLQRRDWENPGVTQLNR
                     LAAHPPFASWRNSEEARTDRPSQQLRSLNGEWRLMRYFLLTHLCGISHRIWCTLSTICS
                     DAA"
     misc_feature    1226..1282
                     /label=MCS
                     /note="pUC18/19 multiple cloning site"
     primer_bind     complement(1283..1300)
                     /label=M13 Forward
                     /note="In lacZ gene. Also called M13-F20 or M13 (-21)
                     Forward"
     primer_bind     complement(1283..1299)
                     /label=M13 fwd
                     /note="common sequencing primer, one of multiple similar
                     variants"
     primer_bind     complement(1292..1314)
                     /label=M13/pUC Forward
                     /note="In lacZ gene"
     primer_bind     complement(1508..1527)
                     /label=pRS-marker
                     /note="pRS vectors, use to sequence yeast selectable
                     marker"
     promoter        1695..1799
                     /gene="bla"
                     /label=AmpR promoter
     CDS             1800..2660
                     /codon_start=1
                     /gene="bla"
                     /product="beta-lactamase"
                     /label=AmpR
                     /note="confers resistance to ampicillin, carbenicillin, and
                     related antibiotics"
                     /translation="MSIQHFRVALIPFFAAFCLPVFAHPETLVKVKDAEDQLGARVGYI
                     ELDLNSGKILESFRPEERFPMMSTFKVLLCGAVLSRIDAGQEQLGRRIHYSQNDLVEYS
                     PVTEKHLTDGMTVRELCSAAITMSDNTAANLLLTTIGGPKELTAFLHNMGDHVTRLDRW
                     EPELNEAIPNDERDTTMPVAMATTLRKLLTGELLTLASRQQLIDWMEADKVAGPLLRSA
                     LPAGWFIADKSGAGERGSRGIIAALGPDGKPSRIVVIYTTGSQATMDERNRQIAEIGAS
                     LIKHW"
     primer_bind     complement(2018..2037)
                     /label=Amp-R
                     /note="Ampicillin resistance gene, reverse primer"
     rep_origin      3475..3694
                     /label=ori2
                     /note="secondary origin of replication for the bacterial F
                     plasmid; also known as oriS"
     CDS             3785..4540
                     /codon_start=1
                     /gene="repE"
                     /product="replication initiation protein for the bacterial
                     F plasmid"
                     /label=repE
                     /translation="MAETAVINHKKRKNSPRIVQSNDLTEAAYSLSRDQKRMLYLFVDQ
                     IRKSDGTLQEHDGICEIHVAKYAEIFGLTSAEASKDIRQALKSFAGKEVVFYRPEEDAG
                     DEKGYESFPWFIKRAHSPSRGLYSVHINPYLIPFFIGLQNRFTQFRLSETKEITNPYAM
                     RLYESLCQYRKPDGSGIVSLKIDWIIERYQLPQSYQRMPDFRRRFLQVCVNEINSRTPM
                     RLSYIEKKKGRQTTHIVFSFRDITSMTTG"
     misc_feature    4543..4793
                     /gene="incC"
                     /label=incC
                     /note="incompatibility region of the bacterial F plasmid"
     CDS             5119..6294
                     /codon_start=1
                     /gene="sopA"
                     /product="partitioning protein for the bacterial F plasmid"
                     /label=sopA
                     /translation="MFRMKLMETLNQCINAGHEMTKAIAIAQFNDDSPEARKITRRWRI
                     GEAADLVGVSSQAIRDAEKAGRLPHPDMEIRGRVEQRVGYTIEQINHMRDVFGTRLRRA
                     EDVFPPVIGVAAHKGGVYKTSVSVHLAQDLALKGLRVLLVEGNDPQGTASMYHGWVPDL
                     HIHAEDTLLPFYLGEKDDVTYAIKPTCWPGLDIIPSCLALHRIETELMGKFDEGKLPTD
                     PHLMLRLAIETVAHDYDVIVIDSAPNLGIGTINVVCAADVLIVPTPAELFDYTSALQFF
                     DMLRDLLKNVDLKGFEPDVRILLTKYSNSNGSQSPWMEEQIRDAWGSMVLKNVVRETDE
                     VGKGQIRMRTVFEQAIDQRSSTGAWRNALSIWEPVCNEIFDRLIKPRWEIR"
     CDS             6294..7265
                     /codon_start=1
                     /gene="sopB"
                     /product="partitioning protein for the bacterial F plasmid"
                     /label=sopB
                     /translation="MKRAPVIPKHTLNTQPVEDTSLSTPAAPMVDSLIARVGVMARGNA
                     ITLPVCGRDVKFTLEVLRGDSVEKTSRVWSGNERDQELLTEDALDDLIPSFLLTGQQTP
                     AFGRRVSGVIEIADGSRRRKAAALTESDYRVLVGELDDEQMAALSRLGNDYRPTSAYER
                     GQRYASRLQNEFAGNISALADAENISRKIITRCINTAKLPKSVVALFSHPGELSARSGD
                     ALQKAFTDKEELLKQQASNLHEQKKAGVIFEAEEVITLLTSVLKTSSASRTSLSSRHQF
                     APGATVLYKGDKMVLNLDRSRVPTECIEKIEAILKELEKPAP"
     misc_feature    7338..7811
                     /gene="sopC"
                     /label=sopC
                     /note="centromere-like partitioning region of the bacterial
                     F plasmid"
ORIGIN
        1 cactctgtga cttggtctca aggtggagtg agaccggcct gcaggtgtga gtttgtcaga
       61 ccaagtttac tcatatatac tttagattga tttaaaactt catttttaat ttaaaaggat
      121 ctaggtgaag atcctttttg ataatctcat gaccaaaatc ccttaacgtg agttttcgtt
      181 ccactgagcg tcagaccccg tagaaaagat caaaggatct tcttgagatc ctttttttct
      241 gcgcgtaatc tgctgcttgc aaacaaaaaa accaccgcta ccagcggtgg tttgtttgcc
      301 ggatcaagag ctaccaactc tttttccgaa ggtaactggc ttcagcagag cgcagatacc
      361 aaatactgtt cttctagtgt agccgtagtt aggccaccac ttcaagaact ctgtagcacc
      421 gcctacatac ctcgctctgc taatcctgtt accagtggct gctgccagtg gcgataagtc
      481 gtgtcttacc gggttggact caagacgata gttaccggat aaggcgcagc ggtcgggctg
      541 aacggggggt tcgtgcacac agcccagctt ggagcgaacg acctacaccg aactgagata
      601 cctacagcgt gagctatgag aaagcgccac gcttcccgaa gggagaaagg cggacaggta
      661 tccggtaagc ggcagggtcg gaacaggaga gcgcacgagg gagcttccag ggggaaacgc
      721 ctggtatctt tatagtcctg tcgggtttcg ccacctctga cttgagcgtc gatttttgtg
      781 atgctcgtca ggggggcgga gcctatggaa aaacgccagc aacgcggcct ttttacggtt
      841 cctggccttt tgctggcctt ttgctcacat gttctttcct gcgttatccc ctgattctgt
      901 ggataaccgt attaccgcct ttgagtgagc tgataccgct cgccgcagcc gaacgaccga
      961 gcgcagcgag tcagtgagcg aggaagcgga agagcgccca atacgcaaac cgcctctccc
     1021 cgcgcgttgg ccgattcatt aatgcagctg gcacgacagg tttcccgact ggaaagcggg
     1081 cagtgagcgc aacgcaatta atgtgagtta gctcactcat taggcacccc aggctttaca
     1141 ctttatgctt ccggctcgta tgttgtgtgg aattgtgagc ggataacaat ttcacacagg
     1201 aaacagctat gaccatgatt acgccaagct tgcatgcctg caggtcgact ctagaggatc
     1261 cccgggtacc gagctcgaat tcactggccg tcgttttaca acgtcgtgac tgggaaaacc
     1321 ctggcgttac ccaacttaat cgccttgcag cacatccccc tttcgccagc tggcgtaata
     1381 gcgaagaggc ccgcaccgat cgcccttccc aacagttgcg cagcctgaat ggcgaatggc
     1441 gcctgatgcg gtattttctc cttacgcatc tgtgcggtat ttcacaccgc atatggtgca
     1501 ctctcagtac aatctgctct gatgccgcat agttaagcca gccccgacac ccgccaacac
     1561 ccgctgacgc gccctgacgg gcttgtctgc tcccggcatc cgcttacaga caagctgtga
     1621 caagtaccac ctggaacgcc aaaggtctca cgcttgcctg agaccaagtc acgaagtgtg
     1681 cggccgcctt cgtgcgcgga acccctattt gtttattttt ctaaatacat tcaaatatgt
     1741 atccgctcat gagacaataa ccttgataaa tgcttcaata atattgaaaa aggaagagta
     1801 tgagtattca acatttccgt gtcgccctta ttcccttttt tgcggcattt tgccttcctg
     1861 tttttgctca cccagaaacg ctggtgaaag taaaagatgc tgaagatcag ttgggtgcac
     1921 gagtgggtta catcgaactg gatctcaaca gcggtaagat ccttgagagt tttcgccccg
     1981 aagaacgttt tccaatgatg agcactttta aagttctgct atgtggcgcg gtattatccc
     2041 gtattgacgc cgggcaagag caactcggtc gccgcataca ctattctcag aatgacttgg
     2101 ttgagtactc accagtcaca gaaaagcatc ttacggatgg catgacagta agagaattat
     2161 gcagtgctgc cataaccatg agtgataaca ctgcggccaa cttacttctg acaacgatcg
     2221 gaggaccgaa ggagctaacc gcttttttgc acaacatggg ggatcatgta actcgccttg
     2281 atcgttggga accggagctg aatgaagcca taccaaacga cgagcgtgac accacgatgc
     2341 ctgtagcaat ggcaacaacg ttgcgcaaac tattaactgg cgaactactt actctagctt
     2401 cccggcaaca attaatagac tggatggagg cggataaagt tgcaggacca cttctgcgct
     2461 cggcccttcc ggctggctgg tttattgctg ataaatctgg agccggtgag cgtggttctc
     2521 gcggtatcat tgcagcactg gggccagatg gtaagccctc ccgtatcgta gttatctaca
     2581 cgacggggag tcaggcaact atggatgaac gaaatagaca gatcgctgag ataggtgcct
     2641 cactgattaa gcattggtaa gagctggagc ggcgtaaccg tcgcacagga aggacagaga
     2701 aagcgcggat ctgggaagtg acggacagaa cggtcaggac ctggattggg gaggcggttg
     2761 ccgccgctgc tgctgacggt gtgacgttct ctgttccggt cacaccacat acgttccgcc
     2821 attcctatgc gatgcacatg ctgtatgccg gtataccgct gaaagttctg caaagcctga
     2881 tgggacataa gtccatcagt tcaacggaag tctacacgaa ggtttttgcg ctggatgtgg
     2941 ctgcccggct ccgggtgcag tttgcgatgc cggagtctga tgcggttgcg atgctgaaac
     3001 aattatcctg agaataaatg ccttggcctt tatatggaaa tgtggaactg agtggatatg
     3061 ctgtttttgt ctgttaaaca gagaagctgg ctgttatcca ctgagaagcg aacgaaacag
     3121 tcgggaaaat ctcccattat cgtagagatc cgcattatta atctcaggag cctgtgtagc
     3181 gtttatagga agtagtgttc tgtcatgatg cctgcaagcg gtaacgaaaa cgatttgaat
     3241 atgccttcag gaacaataga aatcttcgtg cggtgttacg ttgaagtgga gcggattatg
     3301 tcagcaatgg acagaacaac ctaatgaaca cagaaccatg atgtggtctg tccttttaca
     3361 gccagtagtg ctcgccgcag tcgagcgaca gggcgaagcc ctcgagtgag cgaggaagca
     3421 ccagggaaca gcacttatat attctgctta cacacgatgc ctgaaaaaac ttcccttggg
     3481 gttatccact tatccacggg gatattttta taattatttt ttttatagtt tttagatctt
     3541 cttttttaga gcgccttgta ggcctttatc catgctggtt ctagagaagg tgttgtgaca
     3601 aattgccctt tcagtgtgac aaatcaccct caaatgacag tcctgtctgt gacaaattgc
     3661 ccttaaccct gtgacaaatt gccctcagaa gaagctgttt tttcacaaag ttatccctgc
     3721 ttattgactc ttttttattt agtgtgacaa tctaaaaact tgtcacactt cacatggatc
     3781 tgtcatggcg gaaacagcgg ttatcaatca caagaaacgt aaaaatagcc cgcgaatcgt
     3841 ccagtcaaac gacctcactg aggcggcata tagtctctcc cgggatcaaa aacgtatgct
     3901 gtatctgttc gttgaccaga tcagaaaatc tgatggcacc ctacaggaac atgacggtat
     3961 ctgcgagatc catgttgcta aatatgctga aatattcgga ttgacctctg cggaagccag
     4021 taaggatata cggcaggcat tgaagagttt cgcggggaag gaagtggttt tttatcgccc
     4081 tgaagaggat gccggcgatg aaaaaggcta tgaatctttt ccttggttta tcaaacgtgc
     4141 gcacagtcca tccagagggc tttacagtgt acatatcaac ccatatctca ttcccttctt
     4201 tatcgggtta cagaaccggt ttacgcagtt tcggcttagt gaaacaaaag aaatcaccaa
     4261 tccgtatgcc atgcgtttat acgaatccct gtgtcagtat cgtaagccgg atggctcagg
     4321 catcgtgtct ctgaaaatcg actggatcat agagcgttac cagctgcctc aaagttacca
     4381 gcgtatgcct gacttccgcc gccgcttcct gcaggtctgt gttaatgaga tcaacagcag
     4441 aactccaatg cgcctctcat acattgagaa aaagaaaggc cgccagacga ctcatatcgt
     4501 attttccttc cgcgatatca cttccatgac gacaggatag tctgagggtt atctgtcaca
     4561 gatttgaggg tggttcgtca catttgttct gacctactga gggtaatttg tcacagtttt
     4621 gctgtttcct tcagcctgca tggattttct catacttttt gaactgtaat ttttaaggaa
     4681 gccaaatttg agggcagttt gtcacagttg atttccttct ctttcccttc gtcatgtgac
     4741 ctgatatcgg gggttagttc gtcatcattg atgagggttg attatcacag tttattactc
     4801 tgaattggct atccgcgtgt gtacctctac ctggagtttt tcccacggtg gatatttctt
     4861 cttgcgctga gcgtaagagc tatctgacag aacagttctt ctttgcttcc tcgccagttc
     4921 gctcgctatg ctcggttaca cggctgcggc gagcgctagt gataataagt gactgaggta
     4981 tgtggtgttc ttatctcctt ttgtagtgtt gctcttattt taaacaactt tgcggttttt
     5041 tgatgacttt gcgattttgt tgttgctttg cagtaaattg caagatttaa taaaaaaacg
     5101 caaagcaatg attaaaggat gttcagaatg aaactcatgg aaacacttaa ccagtgcata
     5161 aacgctggtc atgaaatgac gaaggctatc gccattgcac agtttaatga tgacagcccg
     5221 gaagcgagga aaataacccg gcgctggaga ataggtgaag cagcggattt agttggggtt
     5281 tcttctcagg ctatcagaga tgccgagaaa gcagggcgac taccgcaccc ggatatggaa
     5341 attcgaggac gggttgagca acgtgttggt tatacaattg aacaaattaa tcatatgcgt
     5401 gatgtgtttg gtacgcgatt gcgacgtgct gaggacgtat ttccaccggt gatcggggtt
     5461 gctgcccata aaggtggcgt ttacaaaacc tcagtttctg ttcatcttgc tcaggatctg
     5521 gctctgaagg ggctacgtgt tttgctcgtg gaaggtaacg acccccaggg aacagcctca
     5581 atgtatcacg gatgggtacc agatcttcat attcatgcag aagatactct cctgcctttc
     5641 tatcttgggg aaaaggacga tgtcacttat gcaataaagc ccacttgctg gccggggctt
     5701 gacattattc cttcctgtct ggctctgcac cgtattgaaa ctgagttaat gggcaaattt
     5761 gatgaaggta aactgcccac cgatccacac ctgatgctcc gactggccat tgaaactgtt
     5821 gctcatgact atgatgtcat agttattgac agcgcgccta acctgggtat cggcacgatt
     5881 aatgtcgtat gtgctgctga tgtgctgatt gttcccacgc ctgctgagtt gtttgactac
     5941 acctccgcac tgcagttttt cgatatgctt cgtgatctgc tcaagaacgt tgatcttaaa
     6001 gggttcgagc ctgatgtacg tattttgctt accaaataca gcaatagtaa tggctctcag
     6061 tccccgtgga tggaggagca aattcgggat gcctggggaa gcatggttct aaaaaatgtt
     6121 gtacgtgaaa cggatgaagt tggtaaaggt cagatccgga tgagaactgt ttttgaacag
     6181 gccattgatc aacgcagttc aactggtgcc tggagaaatg ctctttctat ttgggaacct
     6241 gtctgcaatg aaattttcga tcgtctgatt aaaccacgct gggagattag ataatgaagc
     6301 gtgcgcctgt tattccaaaa catacgctca atactcaacc ggttgaagat acttcgttat
     6361 cgacaccagc tgccccgatg gtggattcgt taattgcgcg cgtaggagta atggctcgcg
     6421 gtaatgccat tactttgcct gtatgtggtc gggatgtgaa gtttactctt gaagtgctcc
     6481 ggggtgatag tgttgagaaa acctctcggg tatggtcagg taatgaacgt gaccaggagc
     6541 tgcttactga ggacgcactg gatgatctca tcccttcttt tctactgact ggtcaacaga
     6601 caccggcgtt cggtcgaaga gtatctggtg tcatagaaat tgccgatggg agtcgccgtc
     6661 gtaaagctgc tgcacttacc gaaagtgatt atcgtgttct ggttggcgag ctggatgatg
     6721 agcagatggc tgcattatcc agattgggta acgattatcg cccaacaagt gcttatgaac
     6781 gtggtcagcg ttatgcaagc cgattgcaga atgaatttgc tggaaatatt tctgcgctgg
     6841 ctgatgcgga aaatatttca cgtaagatta ttacccgctg tatcaacacc gccaaattgc
     6901 ctaaatcagt tgttgctctt ttttctcacc ccggtgaact atctgcccgg tcaggtgatg
     6961 cacttcaaaa agcctttaca gataaagagg aattacttaa gcagcaggca tctaaccttc
     7021 atgagcagaa aaaagctggg gtgatatttg aagctgaaga agttatcact cttttaactt
     7081 ctgtgcttaa aacgtcatct gcatcaagaa ctagtttaag ctcacgacat cagtttgctc
     7141 ctggagcgac agtattgtat aagggcgata aaatggtgct taacctggac aggtcacgtg
     7201 ttccaactga gtgtatagag aaaattgagg ccattcttaa ggaacttgaa aagccagcac
     7261 cctgatgcga ccacgtttta gtctacgttt atctgtcttt acttaatgtc ctttgttaca
     7321 ggccagaaag cataactggc ctgaatattc tctctgggcc cactgttcca cttgtatcgt
     7381 cggtctgata atcagactgg gaccacggtc ccactcgtat cgtcggtctg attattagtc
     7441 tgggaccacg gtcccactcg tatcgtcggt ctgattatta gtctgggacc acggtcccac
     7501 tcgtatcgtc ggtctgataa tcagactggg accacggtcc cactcgtatc gtcggtctga
     7561 ttattagtct gggaccatgg tcccactcgt atcgtcggtc tgattattag tctgggacca
     7621 cggtcccact cgtatcgtcg gtctgattat tagtctggaa ccacggtccc actcgtatcg
     7681 tcggtctgat tattagtctg ggaccacggt cccactcgta tcgtcggtct gattattagt
     7741 ctgggaccac gatcccactc gtgttgtcgg tctgattatc ggtctgggac cacggtccca
     7801 cttgtattgt cgatcagact atcagcgtga gactacgatt ccatcaatgc ctgtcaaggg
     7861 caagtattga catgtcgtcg taacctgtag aacggagtaa cctcggtgtg cggttgtatg
     7921 cctgctgtgg attgctgctg tgtcctgctt atccacaaca ttttgcgcac ggttatgtgg
     7981 acaaaatacc tggttaccca ggccgtgccg gcacgttaac cgggctgcat ccgatgcaag
     8041 tgtgtcgctg tcgacgcaag cggccgca
//
